Addgene plasmid #79157: pC008 - pBR322 with tetR-inducible RFP
Purpose: inducible RFP expression vector
Depositing lab: Feng Zhang. Depositing organization: Broad Institute. Publication: C2c2 is a single-component programmable RNA-guided RNA-targeting CRISPR effector. Abudayyeh OO, Gootenberg JS, Konermann S, Joung J, Slaymaker IM, Cox DB, Shmakov S, Makarova KS, Semenova E, Minakhin L, Severinov K, Regev A, Lander ES, Koonin EV, Zhang F. Science. 2016 Jun 2. pii: aaf5573. 10.1126/science.aaf5573 PubMed 27256883.
Backbone
  Vector backbone: pMB1
  Backbone size w/o insert (bp): 4361
  Total vector size (bp): 5778
Growth in bacteria
  Bacterial resistance: Ampicillin, 100 μg/mL
  Growth temperature: 37°C
  Growth strain: STBL3
  Copy number: Low Copy
Gene/Insert
  Gene/Insert name: TetR + RFP
  Insert size (bp): 1417
Terms and licenses: Academic/Nonprofit Terms; Industry Terms: Not Available to Industry
How to cite: pC008 - pBR322 with tetR-inducible RFP was a gift from Feng Zhang (Addgene plasmid # 79157 ; http://n2t.net/addgene:79157 ; RRID:Addgene_79157)
