[The description below was written by a language model from this plasmid's Addgene catalogue record and pLannotate feature annotations shown in this document.]
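Description:
pC008 is a 5,778 bp bacterial expression plasmid built on pBR322, carrying a tetracycline-repressor-controlled red fluorescent protein cassette. It replicates from the pMB1/ColE1-type origin and retains the rop gene, which keeps copy number low, in agreement with the low-copy designation in the record. Selection is listed as ampicillin, provided by the β-lactamase gene under its native bla promoter. The feature table also shows the pBR322 tetracycline efflux gene (TcR) with its promoter apparently intact, although tetracycline is not listed as a selection marker in the catalogue entry. A predicted open reading frame of E. coli origin, part of the pBR322 backbone, is annotated as well.

The roughly 1.4 kb insert sits within the pBR322 basis-of-mobility (bom) region, which the annotation finds as two fragments flanking the cassette. It consists of the Tn10 tetR gene and an mRFP1 coding sequence (a monomeric DsRed derivative) arranged divergently around the overlapping tetR/tetA promoter region. In this natural arrangement, TetR is expressed in one direction and binds the tet operators to repress transcription of mRFP1 in the other. Adding tetracycline or an analogue releases TetR and switches on RFP expression.

The stated purpose is inducible RFP expression in bacteria. The associated publication concerns the RNA-guided, RNA-targeting CRISPR effector C2c2, so the inducible RFP transcript may have served as a reporter or target RNA in that work, though the record does not describe its specific experimental role.
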