Features (pLannotate 1.2.2; 12 found; start..end, strand, type, name):
     81..1271    -  CDS            TcR: tetracycline efflux protein; tet; confers resistance to tetracycline
   1319..1347    -  promoter       tet promoter: E. coli promoter for tetracycline efflux protein gene
   1460..1564    +  promoter       AmpR promoter: bla
   1565..2425    +  CDS            AmpR: β-lactamase; bla; confers resistance to ampicillin, carbenicillin, and related antibiotics
   2596..3184    +  rep_origin     ori: high-copy-number ColE1/pMB1/pBR322/pUC origin of replication
   3370..3424    -  misc_feature   bom (fragment): basis of mobility region from pBR322
   3430..4053    -  CDS            TetR: tetracycline repressor TetR; tetR from transposon Tn10; TetR binds to the tetracycline operator tetO to inhibit transcription. This inhibition can be relieved by adding tetracycline or doxycycline.
   4072..4127    +  promoter       tetR/tetA promoters: tetR; overlapping promoters for bacterial tetR and tetA
   4163..4840    +  CDS            mRFP1: monomeric derivative of DsRed (Campbell et al., 2002)
   4841..4927    -  misc_feature   bom (fragment): basis of mobility region from pBR322
   5029..5220    -  CDS            rop: Rop protein, which maintains plasmids at low copy number; rop
   5237..5617    +  CDS            YPB1_ECOLX: Protein predicted: Swiss-Prot protein existence level 4. From Escherichia coli.
>Addgene plasmid #79157 | pC008 - pBR322 with tetR-inducible RFP | depositor full sequence | sequence record 148248 | pC008 - pBR322 with tetR-inducible RFP sequence 5778 bps
ATTCACAGTTCTCCGCAAGAATTGATTGGCTCCAATTCTTGGAGTGGTGAATCCGTTAGCGAGGTGCCGC
CGGCTTCCATTCAGGTCGAGGTGGCCCGGCTCCATGCACCGCGACGCAACGCGGGGAGGCAGACAAGGTA
TAGGGCGGCGCCTACAATCCATGCCAACCCGTTCCATGTGCTCGCCGAGGCGGCATAAATCGCCGTGACG
ATCAGCGGTCCAATGATCGAAGTTAGGCTGGTAAGAGCCGCGAGCGATCCTTGAAGCTGTCCCTGATGGT
CGTCATCTACCTGCCTGGACAGCATGGCCTGCAACGCGGGCATCCCGATGCCGCCGGAAGCGAGAAGAAT
CATAATGGGGAAGGCCATCCAGCCTCGCGTCGCGAACGCCAGCAAGACGTAGCCCAGCGCGTCGGCCGCC
ATGCCGGCGATAATGGCCTGCTTCTCGCCGAAACGTTTGGTGGCGGGACCAGTGACGAAGGCTTGAGCGA
GGGCGTGCAAGATTCCGAATACCGCAAGCGACAGGCCGATCATCGTCGCGCTCCAGCGAAAGCGGTCCTC
GCCGAAAATGACCCAGAGCGCTGCCGGCACCTGTCCTACGAGTTGCATGATAAAGAAGACAGTCATAAGT
GCGGCGACGATAGTCATGCCCCGCGCCCACCGGAAGGAGCTGACTGGGTTGAAGGCTCTCAAGGGCATCG
GTCGACGCTCTCCCTTATGCGACTCCTGCATTAGGAAGCAGCCCAGTAGTAGGTTGAGGCCGTTGAGCAC
CGCCGCCGCAAGGAATGGTGCATGCAAGGAGATGGCGCCCAACAGTCCCCCGGCCACGGGGCCTGCCACC
ATACCCACGCCGAAACAAGCGCTCATGAGCCCGAAGTGGCGAGCCCGATCTTCCCCATCGGTGATGTCGG
CGATATAGGCGCCAGCAACCGCACCTGTGGCGCCGGTGATGCCGGCCACGATGCGTCCGGCGTAGAGGAT
CCACAGGACGGGTGTGGTCGCCATGATCGCGTAGTCGATAGTGGCTCCAAGTAGCGAAGCGAGCAGGACT
GGGCGGCGGCCAAAGCGGTCGGACAGTGCTCCGAGAACGGGTGCGCATAGAAATTGCATCAACGCATATA
GCGCTAGCAGCACGCCATAGTGACTGGCGATGCTGTCGGAATGGACGATATCCCGCAAGAGGCCCGGCAG
TACCGGCATAACCAAGCCTATGCCTACAGCATCCAGGGTGACGGTGCCGAGGATGACGATGAGCGCATTG
TTAGATTTCATACACGGTGCCTGACTGCGTTAGCAATTTAACTGTGATAAACTACCGCATTAAAGCTTAT
CGATGATAAGCTGTCAAACATGAGAATTCTTGAAGACGAAAGGGCCTCGTGATACGCCTATTTTTATAGG
TTAATGTCATGATAATAATGGTTTCTTAGACGTCAGGTGGCACTTTTCGGGGAAATGTGCGCGGAACCCC
TATTTGTTTATTTTTCTAAATACATTCAAATATGTATCCGCTCATGAGACAATAACCCTGATAAATGCTT
CAATAATATTGAAAAAGGAAGAGTATGAGTATTCAACATTTCCGTGTCGCCCTTATTCCCTTTTTTGCGG
CATTTTGCCTTCCTGTTTTTGCTCACCCAGAAACGCTGGTGAAAGTAAAAGATGCTGAAGATCAGTTGGG
TGCACGAGTGGGTTACATCGAACTGGATCTCAACAGCGGTAAGATCCTTGAGAGTTTTCGCCCCGAAGAA
CGTTTTCCAATGATGAGCACTTTTAAAGTTCTGCTATGTGGCGCGGTATTATCCCGTGTTGACGCCGGGC
AAGAGCAACTCGGTCGCCGCATACACTATTCTCAGAATGACTTGGTTGAGTACTCACCAGTCACAGAAAA
GCATCTTACGGATGGCATGACAGTAAGAGAATTATGCAGTGCTGCCATAACCATGAGTGATAACACTGCG
GCCAACTTACTTCTGACAACGATCGGAGGACCGAAGGAGCTAACCGCTTTTTTGCACAACATGGGGGATC
ATGTAACTCGCCTTGATCGTTGGGAACCGGAGCTGAATGAAGCCATACCAAACGACGAGCGTGACACCAC
GATGCCTGCAGCAATGGCAACAACGTTGCGCAAACTATTAACTGGCGAACTACTTACTCTAGCTTCCCGG
CAACAATTAATAGACTGGATGGAGGCGGATAAAGTTGCAGGACCACTTCTGCGCTCGGCCCTTCCGGCTG
GCTGGTTTATTGCTGATAAATCTGGAGCCGGTGAGCGTGGGTCTCGCGGTATCATTGCAGCACTGGGGCC
AGATGGTAAGCCCTCCCGTATCGTAGTTATCTACACGACGGGGAGTCAGGCAACTATGGATGAACGAAAT
AGACAGATCGCTGAGATAGGTGCCTCACTGATTAAGCATTGGTAACTGTCAGACCAAGTTTACTCATATA
TACTTTAGATTGATTTAAAACTTCATTTTTAATTTAAAAGGATCTAGGTGAAGATCCTTTTTGATAATCT
CATGACCAAAATCCCTTAACGTGAGTTTTCGTTCCACTGAGCGTCAGACCCCGTAGAAAAGATCAAAGGA
TCTTCTTGAGATCCTTTTTTTCTGCGCGTAATCTGCTGCTTGCAAACAAAAAAACCACCGCTACCAGCGG
TGGTTTGTTTGCCGGATCAAGAGCTACCAACTCTTTTTCCGAAGGTAACTGGCTTCAGCAGAGCGCAGAT
ACCAAATACTGTCCTTCTAGTGTAGCCGTAGTTAGGCCACCACTTCAAGAACTCTGTAGCACCGCCTACA
TACCTCGCTCTGCTAATCCTGTTACCAGTGGCTGCTGCCAGTGGCGATAAGTCGTGTCTTACCGGGTTGG
ACTCAAGACGATAGTTACCGGATAAGGCGCAGCGGTCGGGCTGAACGGGGGGTTCGTGCACACAGCCCAG
CTTGGAGCGAACGACCTACACCGAACTGAGATACCTACAGCGTGAGCTATGAGAAAGCGCCACGCTTCCC
GAAGGGAGAAAGGCGGACAGGTATCCGGTAAGCGGCAGGGTCGGAACAGGAGAGCGCACGAGGGAGCTTC
CAGGGGGAAACGCCTGGTATCTTTATAGTCCTGTCGGGTTTCGCCACCTCTGACTTGAGCGTCGATTTTT
GTGATGCTCGTCAGGGGGGCGGAGCCTATGGAAAAACGCCAGCAACGCGGCCTTTTTACGGTTCCTGGCC
TTTTGCTGGCCTTTTGCTCACATGTTCTTTCCTGCGTTATCCCCTGATTCTGTGGATAACCGTATTACCG
CCTTTGAGTGAGCTGATACCGCTCGCCGCAGCCGAACGACCGAGCGCAGCGAGTCAGTGAGCGAGGAAGC
GGAAGAGCGCCTGATGCGGTATTTTCTCCTTACGCATCTGTGCGGTATTTCACACCGCATATGGCATGCT
TAAGACCCACTTTCACATTTAAGTTGTTTTTCTAATCCGCATATGATCAATTCAAGGCCGAATAAGAAGG
CTGGCTCTGCACCTTGGTGATCAAATAATTCGATAGCTTGTCGTAATAATGGCGGCATACTATCAGTAGT
AGGTGTTTCCCTTTCTTCTTTAGCGACTTGATGCTCTTGATCTTCCAATACGCAACCTAAAGTAAAATGC
CCCACAGCGCTGAGTGCATATAATGCATTCTCTAGTGAAAAACCTTGTTGGCATAAAAAGGCTAATTGAT
TTTCGAGAGTTTCATACTGTTTTTCTGTAGGCCGTGTACCTAAATGTACTTTTGCTCCATCGCGATGACT
TAGTAAAGCACATCTAAAACTTTTAGCGTTATTACGTAAAAAATCTTGCCAGCTTTCCCCTTCTAAAGGG
CAAAAGTGAGTATGGTGCCTATCTAACATCTCAATGGCTAAGGCGTCGAGCAAAGCCCGCTTATTTTTTA
CATGCCAATACAATGTAGGCTGCTCTACACCTAGCTTCTGGGCGAGTTTACGGGTTGTTAAACCTTCGAT
TCCGACCTCATTAAGCAGCTCTAATGCGCTGTTAATCACTTTACTTTTATCTAATCTAGACATCATTAAT
TCCTAATTTTTGTTGACACTCTATCGTTGATAGAGTTATTTTACCACTCCCTATCAGTGATAGAGAAAAG
AATTCAAAAGATCTAAAGAGGAGAAAGGATCTATGGCGAGTAGCGAAGACGTTATCAAAGAGTTCATGCG
TTTCAAAGTTCGTATGGAAGGTTCCGTTAACGGTCACGAGTTCGAAATCGAAGGTGAAGGTGAAGGTCGT
CCGTACGAAGGTACCCAGACCGCTAAACTGAAAGTTACCAAAGGTGGTCCGCTGCCGTTCGCTTGGGACA
TCCTGTCCCCGCAGTTCCAGTACGGTTCCAAAGCTTACGTTAAACACCCGGCTGACATCCCGGACTACCT
GAAACTGTCCTTCCCGGAAGGTTTCAAATGGGAACGTGTTATGAACTTCGAAGACGGTGGTGTTGTTACC
GTTACCCAGGACTCCTCCCTGCAAGACGGTGAGTTCATCTACAAAGTTAAACTGCGTGGTACCAACTTCC
CGTCCGACGGTCCGGTTATGCAGAAAAAAACCATGGGTTGGGAAGCTTCCACCGAACGTATGTACCCGGA
AGACGGTGCTCTGAAAGGTGAAATCAAAATGCGTCTGAAACTGAAAGACGGTGGTCACTACGACGCTGAA
GTTAAAACCACCTACATGGCTAAAAAACCGGTTCAGCTGCCGGGTGCTTACAAAACCGACATCAAACTGG
ACATCACCTCCCACAACGAAGACTACACCATCGTTGAACAGTACGAACGTGCTGAAGGTCGTCACTCCAC
CGGTGCTTAAGTGCACTCTCAGTACAATCTGCTCTGATGCCGCATAGTTAAGCCAGTATACACTCCGCTA
TCGCTACGTGACTGGGTCATGGCTGCGCCCCGACACCCGCCAACACCCGCTGACGCGCCCTGACGGGCTT
GTCTGCTCCCGGCATCCGCTTACAGACAAGCTGTGACCGTCTCCGGGAGCTGCATGTGTCAGAGGTTTTC
ACCGTCATCACCGAAACGCGCGAGGCAGCTGCGGTAAAGCTCATCAGCGTGGTCGTGAAGCGATTCACAG
ATGTCTGCCTGTTCATCCGCGTCCAGCTCGTTGAGTTTCTCCAGAAGCGTTAATGTCTGGCTTCTGATAA
AGCGGGCCATGTTAAGGGCGGTTTTTTCCTGTTTGGTCACTGATGCCTCCGTGTAAGGGGGATTTCTGTT
CATGGGGGTAATGATACCGATGAAACGAGAGAGGATGCTCACGATACGGGTTACTGATGATGAACATGCC
CGGTTACTGGAACGTTGTGAGGGTAAACAACTGGCGGTATGGATGCGGCGGGACCAGAGAAAAATCACTC
AGGGTCAATGCCAGCGCTTCGTTAATACAGATGTAGGTGTTCCACAGGGTAGCCAGCAGCATCCTGCGAT
GCAGATCCGGAACATAATGGTGCAGGGCGCTGACTTCCGCGTTTCCAGACTTTACGAAACACGGAAACCG
AAGACCATTCATGTTGTTGCTCAGGTCGCAGACGTTTTGCAGCAGCAGTCGCTTCACGTTCGCTCGCGTA
TCGGTGATTCATTCTGCTAACCAGTAAGGCAACCCCGCCAGCCTAGCCGGGTCCTCAACGACAGGAGCAC
GATCATGCGCACCCGTGGCCAGGACCCAACGCTGCCCGAGATGCGCCGCGTGCGGCTGCTGGAGATGGCG
GACGCGATGGATATGTTCTGCCAAGGGTTGGTTTGCGC
