>Addgene plasmid #79157 | pC008 - pBR322 with tetR-inducible RFP | addgene partial sequence | sequence record 150461 | pBR322ori-F 5'-GGGAAACGCCTGGTATCTTT-3'
GCCACCTCTGACTTGAGCGTCGATTTTTGTGATGCTCGTCAGGGGGGCGGAGCCTATGGAAAAACGCCAG
CAACGCGGCCTTTTTACGGTTCCTGGCCTTTTGCTGGCCTTTTGCTCACATGTTCTTTCCTGCGTTATCC
CCTGATTCTGTGGATAACCGTATTACCGCCTTTGAGTGAGCTGATACCGCTCGCCGCAGCCGAACGACCG
AGCGCAGCGAGTCAGTGAGCGAGGAAGCGGAAGAGCGCCTGATGCGGTATTTTCTCCTTACGCATCTGTG
CGGTATTTCACACCGCATATGGCATGCTTAAGACCCACTTTCACATTTAAGTTGTTTTTCTAATCCGCAT
ATGATCAATTCAAGGCCGAATAAGAAGGCTGGCTCTGCACCTTGGTGATCAAATAATTCGATAGCTTGTC
GTAATAATGGCGGCATACTATCAGTAGTAGGTGTTTCCCTTTCTTCTTTAGCGACTTGATGCTCTTGATC
TTCCAATACGCAACCTAAAGTAAAATGCCCCACAGCGCTGAGTGCATATAATGCATTCTCTAGTGAAAAA
CCTTGTTGGCATAAAAAGGCTAATTGATTTTCGAGAGTTTCATACTGTTTTTCTGTAGGCCGTGTACCTA
AATGTACTTTTGCTCCATCGCGATGACTTAGTAAAGCACATCTAAAACTTTTAGCGTTATTACGTAAAAA
ATCTTGCCAGCTTTCCCCTTCTAAAGGGCAAAAGTGAGTATGGTGCCTATCTAACATCTCAATGGCTAAG
GCGTCGAGCAAAGCCCGCTTATTTTTTACATGCCAATACAATGTAGGCTGCTCTACACCTAGCTTCTGGG
CGAGTTTACGGGTTGTTAAACCTTCGATTCCGACCTCATTAA
