>Addgene plasmid #79157 | pC008 - pBR322 with tetR-inducible RFP | addgene partial sequence | sequence record 150462 | R6K-Fw 5'-CAGACATTAACGCTTCTGGAGAAACT-3'
GCGGATGAACAGGCAGACATCTGTGAATCGCTTCACGACCACGCTGATGAGCTTTACCGCAGCTGCCTCG
CGCGTTTCGGTGATGACGGTGAAAACCTCTGACACATGCAGCTCCCGGAGACGGTCACAGCTTGTCTGTA
AGCGGATGCCGGGAGCAGACAAGCCCGTCAGGGCGCGTCAGCGGGTGTTGGCGGGTGTCGGGGCGCAGCC
ATGACCCAGTCACGTAGCGATAGCGGAGTGTATACTGGCTTAACTATGCGGCATCAGAGCAGATTGTACT
GAGAGTGCACTTAAGCACCGGTGGAGTGACGACCTTCAGCACGTTCGTACTGTTCAACGATGGTGTAGTC
TTCGTTGTGGGAGGTGATGTCCAGTTTGATGTCGGTTTTGTAAGCACCCGGCAGCTGAACCGGTTTTTTA
GCCATGTAGGTGGTTTTAACTTCAGCGTCGTAGTGACCACCGTCTTTCAGTTTCAGACGCATTTTGATTT
CACCTTTCAGAGCACCGTCTTCCGGGTACATACGTTCGGTGGAAGCTTCCCAACCCATGGTTTTTTTCTG
CATAACCGGACCGTCGGACGGGAAGTTGGTACCACGCAGTTTAACTTTGTAGATGAACTCACCGTCTTGC
AGGGAGGAGTCCTGGGTAACGGTAACAACACCACCGTCTTCGAAGTTCATAACACGTTCCCATTTGAAAC
CTTCCGGGAAGGACAGTTTCAGGTAGTCCGGGATGTCAGCCGGGTGTTTAACGTAAGCTTTGGAACCGTA
CTGGAACTGCGGGGACAGGATGTCCCAAGCGAACGGCAGCGGACCACCTTTGGTAACTTTCAGTTTAGCG
GTCTGGGTACCTTCGTACGGACGACCTTCACCTTCACCTT
